Addgene plasmid #127437: pKeratin-miRFP670nano
Purpose: Keratin labeling with near-infrared fluorescent protein miRFP670nano
Depositing lab: Vladislav Verkhusha. Depositing organization: University of Helsinki. Publication: Smallest near-infrared fluorescent protein evolved from cyanobacteriochrome as versatile tag for spectral multiplexing. Oliinyk OS, Shemetov AA, Pletnev S, Shcherbakova DM, Verkhusha VV. Nat Commun. 2019 Jan 17;10(1):279. doi: 10.1038/s41467-018-08050-8. PubMed 30655515.
Backbone
  Vector backbone: pN1
  Backbone manufacturer: Clontech
  Vector type: Mammalian Expression
  Selectable markers: Neomycin (select with G418)
Growth in bacteria
  Bacterial resistance: Kanamycin, 50 μg/mL
  Growth temperature: 37°C
  Growth strain: DH5alpha
  Copy number: High Copy
Gene/Insert
  Gene/Insert name: Keratin-miRFP670nano
  Species: H. sapiens (human), Synthetic
  Insert size (bp): 1755
  Mutation: Keratin V282L - please see depositor comments below
  Promoter: CMV
  Tag / fusion protein: miRFP670nano (C terminal on insert)
  Cloning method: Restriction Enzyme; 5′ cloning site NheI (not destroyed); 3′ cloning site NotI (not destroyed)
  Sequencing primers: 5′ CMV Forward; 3′ SV40pA-R
Terms and licenses: Academic/Nonprofit Terms; Industry Terms: Not Available to Industry
How to cite: pKeratin-miRFP670nano was a gift from Vladislav Verkhusha (Addgene plasmid # 127437 ; http://n2t.net/addgene:127437 ; RRID:Addgene_127437)
