[The description below was written by a language model from this plasmid's Addgene catalogue record and pLannotate feature annotations shown in this document.]
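Description:
pKeratin-miRFP670nano is a mammalian expression plasmid of about 5.7 kb built on the Clontech pN1 backbone, designed to label keratin intermediate filaments with a near-infrared fluorescent protein. It replicates at high copy in E. coli from a ColE1/pUC-type origin and also carries an f1 phage origin. A single Tn5 aminoglycoside phosphotransferase gene (NeoR/KanR) serves both hosts. A bacterial bla-type promoter drives it for kanamycin selection in bacteria, and the adjacent SV40 enhancer/early promoter drives it for G418 selection of transfected mammalian cells, with an HSV TK polyadenylation signal downstream.

The expression cassette uses the human cytomegalovirus immediate-early enhancer and promoter to drive a 1,755 bp fusion open reading frame cloned between NheI and NotI. The keratin portion is annotated as human keratin 18 (KRT18). It is joined through a short remnant of the multiple cloning site to miRFP670nano at the C terminus, and an SV40 poly(A) signal follows. miRFP670nano is a small, constitutively fluorescent near-infrared protein derived from a Nostoc punctiforme cyanobacteriochrome, and it needs biliverdin as its chromophore. The record notes a V282L substitution in keratin and refers to depositor comments that are not included here.

Two full-sequence records are annotated, one from the depositor and one from repository sequencing. They differ by two nucleotides in length and in their numbering start point, but show the same feature order. In the sequenced record the CMV promoter is annotated only as fragments. Short matches to large T antigen, ble and bGH poly(A) are probably annotation fragments of the backbone rather than functional elements. The construct is used to image the keratin cytoskeleton in mammalian cells, and its far-red emission allows it to be combined with visible-range fluorescent tags in multicolour imaging.
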