Features (pLannotate 1.2.2; 15 found; start..end, strand, type, name):
     47..250     +  promoter       CMV promoter: human cytomegalovirus (CMV) immediate early promoter
    282..1571    +  CDS            KRT18: K1C18_HUMAN - Also known as CYK18. Experimental evidence at protein level: Swiss-Prot protein existence level 1. Involved in the uptake of thrombin-antithrombin complexes by hepatic cells (By similarity). When phosphorylated, plays a role in filament reorganization. Involved in the delivery of mutated CFTR to the plasma membrane. Together with KRT8, is involved in interleukin-6 (IL-6)-mediated barrier protection. From Homo sapiens (Human).
   1571..1594    +  misc_feature   MCS (fragment): multiple cloning site
   1596..2036    +  CDS            miRFP670nano: miRFP670nano is a basic (constitutively fluorescent) near ir fluorescent protein published in 2019, derived from Nostoc punctiforme. It has very low acid sensitivity. It requires the cofactor biliverdin for fluorescence.
   2081..2164    +  CDS            large T antigen (fragment): large T antigen from SV40 (simian virus 40)
   2187..2308    +  polyA_signal   SV40 poly(A) signal: SV40 polyadenylation signal
   2342..2770    -  rep_origin     f1 ori (sequence partly withheld): f1 bacteriophage origin of replication; arrow indicates direction of (+) strand synthesis
   2797..2901    +  promoter       AmpR promoter: bla
   2903..3260    +  promoter       SV40 promoter: SV40 enhancer and early promoter
   3295..4089    +  CDS            NeoR/KanR: aminoglycoside phosphotransferase from Tn5; aph(3')-II (or nptII); confers resistance to neomycin, kanamycin, and G418 (Geneticin®)
   4110..4262    +  CDS            ble (fragment): BLE_KLEPN - Experimental evidence at protein level: Swiss-Prot protein existence level 1. Binding protein with a strong affinity to the bleomycin family of antibiotics. Binds to CL990; an antimitotic-antibiotic compound. From Klebsiella pneumoniae.
   4321..4368    +  polyA_signal   HSV TK poly(A) signal: herpes simplex virus thymidine kinase polyadenylation signal (Cole and Stacy, 1985)
   4459..4475    -  polyA_signal   bGH poly(A) signal (fragment): bovine growth hormone polyadenylation signal
   4697..5285    +  rep_origin     ori: high-copy-number ColE1/pMB1/pBR322/pUC origin of replication
   5460..46      +  enhancer       CMV enhancer (across the origin): human cytomegalovirus immediate early enhancer
>Addgene plasmid #127437 | pKeratin-miRFP670nano | depositor full sequence | sequence record 243906 | Full Sequence
TCCTACTTGGCAGTACATCTACGTATTAGTCATCGCTATTACCATGGTGATGCGGTTTTGGCAGTACATC
AATGGGCGTGGATAGCGGTTTGACTCACGGGGATTTCCAAGTCTCCACCCCATTGACGTCAATGGGAGTT
TGTTTTGGCACCAAAATCAACGGGACTTTCCAAAATGTCGTAACAACTCCGCCCCATTGACGCAAATGGG
CGGTAGGCGTGTACGGTGGGAGGTCTATATAAGCAGAGCTGGTTTAGTGAACCGTCAGATCCGCTAGCAC
CATGAGCTTCACCACTCGCTCCACCTTCTCCACCAACTACCGGTCCCTGGGCTCTGTCCAGGCGCCCAGC
TACGGCGCCCGGCCGGTCAGCAGCGCGGCCAGCGTCTATGCAGGCGCTGGGGGCTCTGGTTCCCGGATCT
CCGTGTCCCGCTCCACCAGCTTCAGGGGCGGCATGGGGTCCGGGGGCCTGGCCACCGGGATAGCCGGGGG
TCTGGCAGGAATGGGAGGCATCCAGAACGAGAAGGAGACCATGCAAAGCCTGAACGACCGCCTGGCCTCT
TACCTGGACAGAGTGAGGAGCCTGGAGACCGAGAACCGGAGGCTGGAGAGCAAAATCCGGGAGCACTTGG
AGAAGAAGGGACCCCAGGTCAGAGACTGGAGCCATTACTTCAAGATCATCGAGGACCTGAGGGCTCAGAT
CTTCGCAAATACTGTGGACAATGCCCGCATCGTTCTGCAGATTGACAATGCCCGTCTTGCTGCTGATGAC
TTTAGAGTCAAGTATGAGACAGAGCTGGCCATGCGCCAGTCTGTGGAGAACGACATCCATGGGCTCCGCA
AGGTCATTGATGACACCAATATCACACGACTGCAGCTGGAGACAGAGATCGAGGCTCTCAAGGAGGAGCT
GCTCTTCATGAAGAAGAACCACGAAGAGGAAGTAAAAGGCCTACAAGCCCAGATTGCCAGCTCTGGGTTG
ACCGTGGAGGTAGATGCCCCCAAATCTCAGGACCTCGCCAAGATCATGGCAGACATCCGGGCCCAATATG
ACGAGCTGGCTCGGAAGAACCGAGAGGAGCTAGACAAGTACTGGTCTCAGCAGATTGAGGAGAGCACCAC
AGTGGTCACCACACAGTCTGCTGAGGTTGGAGCTGCTGAGACGACGCTCACAGAGCTGAGACGTACAGTC
CAGTCCTTGGAGATCGACCTGGACTCCATGAGAAATCTGAAGGCCAGCTTGGAGAACAGCCTGAGGGAGG
TGGAGGCCCGCTACGCCCTACAGATGGAGCAGCTCAACGGGATCCTGCTGCACCTTGAGTCAGAGCTGGC
ACAGACCCGGGCAGAGGGACAGCGCCAGGCCCAGGAGTATGAGGCCCTGCTGAACATCAAGGTCAAGCTG
GAGGCTGAGATCGCCACCTACCGCCGCCTGCTGGAAGATGGCGAGGACTTTAATCTTGGTGATGCCTTGG
ACAGCAGCAACTCCATGCAAACCATCCAAAAGACCACCACCCGCCGGATAGTGGATGGCAAAGTGGTGTC
TGAGACCAATGACACCAAAGTTCTGAGGCATCGAATTCTGCAGTCGACGGTACCCATGGCAAACCTGGAC
AAGATGCTGAATACCACAGTAACAGAGGTGCGGCAGTTCCTGCAGGTGGACAGAGTGTGCGTGTTCCAGT
TTGAGGAGGATTATAGCGGAGTGGTGGTGGTGGAGGCCGTGGACGATAGGTGGATCTCCATCCTGAAGAC
CCAGGTGCGGGATAGATACTTCATGGAGACAAGGGGCGAGGAGTATTCTCACGGCCGCTACCAGGCCATC
GCCGACATCTACACCGCAAACCTGACAGAGTGCTACAGGGATCTGCTGACACAGTTTCAGGTGAGAGCAA
TCCTGGCCGTGCCCATCCTGCAGGGCAAGAAGCTGTGGGGCCTGTTGGTGGCACACCAGCTGGCGGCCCC
TAGACAGTGGCAGACCTGGGAGATCGACTTTCTGAAGCAGCAGGCCGTGGTGGTGGGCATCGCCATCCAG
CAGAGCTAGGAATTCTGCAGATATCCAGCACAGTGGCGGCCGCGACTCTAGATCATAATCAGCCATACCA
CATTTGTAGAGGTTTTACTTGCTTTAAAAAACCTCCCACACCTCCCCCTGAACCTGAAACATAAAATGAA
TGCAATTGTTGTTGTTAACTTGTTTATTGCAGCTTATAATGGTTACAAATAAAGCAATAGCATCACAAAT
TTCACAAATAAAGCATTTTTTTCACTGCATTCTAGTTGTGGTTTGTCCAAACTCATCAATGTATCTTAAG
GCGTAAATTGTAAGCGTTAATATTTTGTTAAAATTCGCGTTAAATTTTTGTTAAATCAGCTCATTTTTTA
ACCAATAGGCCGAAATCGGCAAAATCCCTTATAAATCAAAAGAATAGACCGAGATAGGGT
[37 nt withheld, positions 2441-2477]
AAAGAACGTGGACTCCAACGTCAAAGG
[49 nt withheld, positions 2505-2553]
T
[91 nt withheld, positions 2555-2645]
G
[124 nt withheld, positions 2647-2770]
CAGGTGGCACTTTTCGGGGAAATGTGCGCGGAACCCCTATTTGTTTATTTTTCTAAATACATTCAAATAT
GTATCCGCTCATGAGACAATAACCCTGATAAATGCTTCAATAATATTGAAAAAGGAAGAGTCCTGAGGCG
GAAAGAACCAGCTGTGGAATGTGTGTCAGTTAGGGTGTGGAAAGTCCCCAGGCTCCCCAGCAGGCAGAAG
TATGCAAAGCATGCATCTCAATTAGTCAGCAACCAGGTGTGGAAAGTCCCCAGGCTCCCCAGCAGGCAGA
AGTATGCAAAGCATGCATCTCAATTAGTCAGCAACCATAGTCCCGCCCCTAACTCCGCCCATCCCGCCCC
TAACTCCGCCCAGTTCCGCCCATTCTCCGCCCCATGGCTGACTAATTTTTTTTATTTATGCAGAGGCCGA
GGCCGCCTCGGCCTCTGAGCTATTCCAGAAGTAGTGAGGAGGCTTTTTTGGAGGCCTAGGCTTTTGCAAA
GATCGATCAAGAGACAGGATGAGGATCGTTTCGCATGATTGAACAAGATGGATTGCACGCAGGTTCTCCG
GCCGCTTGGGTGGAGAGGCTATTCGGCTATGACTGGGCACAACAGACAATCGGCTGCTCTGATGCCGCCG
TGTTCCGGCTGTCAGCGCAGGGGCGCCCGGTTCTTTTTGTCAAGACCGACCTGTCCGGTGCCCTGAATGA
ACTGCAAGACGAGGCAGCGCGGCTATCGTGGCTGGCCACGACGGGCGTTCCTTGCGCAGCTGTGCTCGAC
GTTGTCACTGAAGCGGGAAGGGACTGGCTGCTATTGGGCGAAGTGCCGGGGCAGGATCTCCTGTCATCTC
ACCTTGCTCCTGCCGAGAAAGTATCCATCATGGCTGATGCAATGCGGCGGCTGCATACGCTTGATCCGGC
TACCTGCCCATTCGACCACCAAGCGAAACATCGCATCGAGCGAGCACGTACTCGGATGGAAGCCGGTCTT
GTCGATCAGGATGATCTGGACGAAGAGCATCAGGGGCTCGCGCCAGCCGAACTGTTCGCCAGGCTCAAGG
CGAGCATGCCCGACGGCGAGGATCTCGTCGTGACCCATGGCGATGCCTGCTTGCCGAATATCATGGTGGA
AAATGGCCGCTTTTCTGGATTCATCGACTGTGGCCGGCTGGGTGTGGCGGACCGCTATCAGGACATAGCG
TTGGCTACCCGTGATATTGCTGAAGAGCTTGGCGGCGAATGGGCTGACCGCTTCCTCGTGCTTTACGGTA
TCGCCGCTCCCGATTCGCAGCGCATCGCCTTCTATCGCCTTCTTGACGAGTTCTTCTGAGCGGGACTCTG
GGGTTCGAAATGACCGACCAAGCGACGCCCAACCTGCCATCACGAGATTTCGATTCCACCGCCGCCTTCT
ATGAAAGGTTGGGCTTCGGAATCGTTTTCCGGGACGCCGGCTGGATGATCCTCCAGCGCGGGGATCTCAT
GCTGGAGTTCTTCGCCCACCCTAGGGGGAGGCTAACTGAAACACGGAAGGAGACAATACCGGAAGGAACC
CGCGCTATGACGGCAATAAAAAGACAGAATAAAACGCACGGTGTTGGGTCGTTTGTTCATAAACGCGGGG
TTCGGTCCCAGGGCTGGCACTCTGTCGATACCCCACCGAGACCCCATTGGGGCCAATACGCCCGCGTTTC
TTCCTTTTCCCCACCCCACCCCCCAAGTTCGGGTGAAGGCCCAGGGCTCGCAGCCAACGTCGGGGCGGCA
GGCCCTGCCATAGCCTCAGGTTACTCATATATACTTTAGATTGATTTAAAACTTCATTTTTAATTTAAAA
GGATCTAGGTGAAGATCCTTTTTGATAATCTCATGACCAAAATCCCTTAACGTGAGTTTTCGTTCCACTG
AGCGTCAGACCCCGTAGAAAAGATCAAAGGATCTTCTTGAGATCCTTTTTTTCTGCGCGTAATCTGCTGC
TTGCAAACAAAAAAACCACCGCTACCAGCGGTGGTTTGTTTGCCGGATCAAGAGCTACCAACTCTTTTTC
CGAAGGTAACTGGCTTCAGCAGAGCGCAGATACCAAATACTGTTCTTCTAGTGTAGCCGTAGTTAGGCCA
CCACTTCAAGAACTCTGTAGCACCGCCTACATACCTCGCTCTGCTAATCCTGTTACCAGTGGCTGCTGCC
AGTGGCGATAAGTCGTGTCTTACCGGGTTGGACTCAAGACGATAGTTACCGGATAAGGCGCAGCGGTCGG
GCTGAACGGGGGGTTCGTGCACACAGCCCAGCTTGGAGCGAACGACCTACACCGAACTGAGATACCTACA
GCGTGAGCTATGAGAAAGCGCCACGCTTCCCGAAGGGAGAAAGGCGGACAGGTATCCGGTAAGCGGCAGG
GTCGGAACAGGAGAGCGCACGAGGGAGCTTCCAGGGGGAAACGCCTGGTATCTTTATAGTCCTGTCGGGT
TTCGCCACCTCTGACTTGAGCGTCGATTTTTGTGATGCTCGTCAGGGGGGCGGAGCCTATGGAAAAACGC
CAGCAACGCGGCCTTTTTACGGTTCCTGGCCTTTTGCTGGCCTTTTGCTCACATGTTCTTTCCTGCGTTA
TCCCCTGATTCTGTGGATAACCGTATTACCGCCATGCATTAGTTATTAATAGTAATCAATTACGGGGTCA
TTAGTTCATAGCCCATATATGGAGTTCCGCGTTACATAACTTACGGTAAATGGCCCGCCTGGCTGACCGC
CCAACGACCCCCGCCCATTGACGTCAATAATGACGTATGTTCCCATAGTAACGCCAATAGGGACTTTCCA
TTGACGTCAATGGGTGGAGTATTTACGGTAAACTGCCCACTTGGCAGTACATCAAGTGTATCATATGCCA
AGTACGCCCCCTATTGACGTCAATGACGGTAAATGGCCCGCCTGGCATTATGCCCAGTACATGACCTTAT
GGGACTT
