Features (pLannotate 1.2.2; 16 found; start..end, strand, type, name):
     86..389     +  enhancer       CMV enhancer: human cytomegalovirus immediate early enhancer
    462..479     -  promoter       CMV promoter (fragment): human cytomegalovirus (CMV) immediate early promoter
    542..593     +  promoter       CMVd2 promoter: truncated human cytomegalovirus (CMV) immediate early promoter that yields moderately reduced expression relative to the full-length promoter
    625..1914    +  CDS            KRT18: K1C18_HUMAN - Also known as CYK18. Experimental evidence at protein level: Swiss-Prot protein existence level 1. Involved in the uptake of thrombin-antithrombin complexes by hepatic cells (By similarity). When phosphorylated, plays a role in filament reorganization. Involved in the delivery of mutated CFTR to the plasma membrane. Together with KRT8, is involved in interleukin-6 (IL-6)-mediated barrier protection. From Homo sapiens (Human).
   1914..1937    +  misc_feature   MCS (fragment): multiple cloning site
   1939..2379    +  CDS            miRFP670nano: miRFP670nano is a basic (constitutively fluorescent) near ir fluorescent protein published in 2019, derived from Nostoc punctiforme. It has very low acid sensitivity. It requires the cofactor biliverdin for fluorescence.
   2426..2509    +  CDS            large T antigen (fragment): large T antigen from SV40 (simian virus 40)
   2532..2653    +  polyA_signal   SV40 poly(A) signal: SV40 polyadenylation signal
   2687..3115    -  rep_origin     f1 ori (sequence partly withheld): f1 bacteriophage origin of replication; arrow indicates direction of (+) strand synthesis
   3142..3246    +  promoter       AmpR promoter: bla
   3248..3605    +  promoter       SV40 promoter: SV40 enhancer and early promoter
   3640..4434    +  CDS            NeoR/KanR: aminoglycoside phosphotransferase from Tn5; aph(3')-II (or nptII); confers resistance to neomycin, kanamycin, and G418 (Geneticin®)
   4455..4607    +  CDS            ble (fragment): BLE_KLEPN - Experimental evidence at protein level: Swiss-Prot protein existence level 1. Binding protein with a strong affinity to the bleomycin family of antibiotics. Binds to CL990; an antimitotic-antibiotic compound. From Klebsiella pneumoniae.
   4666..4713    +  polyA_signal   HSV TK poly(A) signal: herpes simplex virus thymidine kinase polyadenylation signal (Cole and Stacy, 1985)
   4804..4820    -  polyA_signal   bGH poly(A) signal (fragment): bovine growth hormone polyadenylation signal
   5042..5630    +  rep_origin     ori: high-copy-number ColE1/pMB1/pBR322/pUC origin of replication
>Addgene plasmid #127437 | pKeratin-miRFP670nano | addgene full sequence | sequence record 250412 | Addgene NGS Result
GGATAACCGTATTACCGCCATGCATTAGTTATTAATAGTAATCAATTACGGGGTCATTAGTTCATAGCCC
ATATATGGAGTTCCGCGTTACATAACTTACGGTAAATGGCCCGCCTGGCTGACCGCCCAACGACCCCCGC
CCATTGACGTCAATAATGACGTATGTTCCCATAGTAACGCCAATAGGGACTTTCCATTGACGTCAATGGG
TGGAGTATTTACGGTAAACTGCCCACTTGGCAGTACATCAAGTGTATCATATGCCAAGTACGCCCCCTAT
TGACGTCAATGACGGTAAATGGCCCGCCTGGCATTATGCCCAGTACATGACCTTATGGGACTTTCCTACT
TGGCAGTACATCTACGTATTAGTCATCGCTATTACCATGGTGATGCGGTTTTGGCAGTACATCAATGGGC
GTGGATAGCGGTTTGACTCACGGGGATTTCCAAGTCTCCACCCCATTGACGTCAATGGGAGTTTGTTTTG
GCACCAAAATCAACGGGACTTTTCAAAATGTCGTAACAACTCCGCCCCATTGACGCAAATGGGCGGTAGG
CGTGTACGGTGGGAGGTCTATATAAGCAGAGCTGGTTTAGTGAACCGTCAGATCCGCTAGCACCATGAGC
TTCACCACTCGCTCCACCTTCTCCACCAACTACCGGTCCCTGGGCTCTGTCCAGGCGCCCAGCTACGGCG
CCCGGCCGGTCAGCAGCGCGGCCAGCGTCTATGCAGGCGCTGGGGGCTCTGGTTCCCGGATCTCCGTGTC
CCGCTCCACCAGCTTCAGGGGCGGCATGGGGTCCGGGGGCCTGGCCACCGGGATAGCCGGGGGTCTGGCA
GGAATGGGAGGCATCCAGAACGAGAAGGAGACCATGCAAAGCCTGAACGACCGCCTGGCCTCTTACCTGG
ACAGAGTGAGGAGCCTGGAGACCGAGAACCGGAGGCTGGAGAGCAAAATCCGGGAGCACTTGGAGAAGAA
GGGACCCCAGGTCAGAGACTGGAGCCATTACTTCAAGATCATCGAGGACCTGAGGGCTCAGATCTTCGCA
AATACTGTGGACAATGCCCGCATCGTTCTGCAGATTGACAATGCCCGTCTTGCTGCTGATGACTTTAGAG
TCAAGTATGAGACAGAGCTGGCCATGCGCCAGTCTGTGGAGAACGACATCCATGGGCTCCGCAAGGTCAT
TGATGACACCAATATCACACGACTGCAGCTGGAGACAGAGATCGAGGCTCTCAAGGAGGAGCTGCTCTTC
ATGAAGAAGAACCACGAAGAGGAAGTAAAAGGCCTACAAGCCCAGATTGCCAGCTCTGGGTTGACCGTGG
AGGTAGATGCCCCCAAATCTCAGGACCTCGCCAAGATCATGGCAGACATCCGGGCCCAATATGACGAGCT
GGCTCGGAAGAACCGAGAGGAGCTAGACAAGTACTGGTCTCAGCAGATTGAGGAGAGCACCACAGTGCTC
ACCACACAGTCTGCTGAGGTTGGAGCTGCTGAGACGACGCTCACAGAGCTGAGACGTACAGTCCAGTCCT
TGGAGATCGACCTGGACTCCATGAGAAATCTGAAGGCCAGCTTGGAGAACAGCCTGAGGGAGGTGGAGGC
CCGCTACGCCCTACAGATGGAGCAGCTCAACGGGATCCTGCTGCACCTTGAGTCAGAGCTGGCACAGACC
CGGGCAGAGGGACAGCGCCAGGCCCAGGAGTATGAGGCCCTGCTGAACATCAAGGTCAAGCTGGAGGCTG
AGATCGCCACCTACCGCCGCCTGCTGGAAGATGGCGAGGACTTTAATCTTGGTGATGCCTTGGACAGCAG
CAACTCCATGCAAACCATCCAAAAGACCACCACCCGCCGGATAGTGGATGGCAAAGTGGTGTCTGAGACC
AATGACACCAAAGTTCTGAGGCATCGAATTCTGCAGTCGACGGTACCCATGGCAAACCTGGACAAGATGC
TGAATACCACAGTAACAGAGGTGCGGCAGTTCCTGCAGGTGGACAGAGTGTGCGTGTTCCAGTTTGAGGA
GGATTATAGCGGAGTGGTGGTGGTGGAGGCCGTGGACGATAGGTGGATCTCCATCCTGAAGACCCAGGTG
CGGGATAGATACTTCATGGAGACAAGGGGCGAGGAGTATTCTCACGGCCGCTACCAGGCCATCGCCGACA
TCTACACCGCAAACCTGACAGAGTGCTACAGGGATCTGCTGACACAGTTTCAGGTGAGAGCAATCCTGGC
CGTGCCCATCCTGCAGGGCAAGAAGCTGTGGGGCCTGTTGGTGGCACACCAGCTGGCGGCCCCTAGACAG
TGGCAGACCTGGGAGATCGACTTTCTGAAGCAGCAGGCCGTGGTGGTGGGCATCGCCATCCAGCAGAGCT
AGCTGAATTCTGCAGATATCCAGCACAGTGGCGGCCGCGACTCTAGATCATAATCAGCCATACCACATTT
GTAGAGGTTTTACTTGCTTTAAAAAACCTCCCACACCTCCCCCTGAACCTGAAACATAAAATGAATGCAA
TTGTTGTTGTTAACTTGTTTATTGCAGCTTATAATGGTTACAAATAAAGCAATAGCATCACAAATTTCAC
AAATAAAGCATTTTTTTCACTGCATTCTAGTTGTGGTTTGTCCAAACTCATCAATGTATCTTAAGGCGTA
AATTGTAAGCGTTAATATTTTGTTAAAATTCGCGTTAAATTTTTGTTAAATCAGCTCATTTTTTAACCAA
TAGGCCGAAATCGGCAAAATCCCTTATAAATCAAAAGAATAGACCGAGATAGGGT
[37 nt withheld, positions 2786-2822]
AAAGAACGTGGACTCCAACGTCAAAGG
[49 nt withheld, positions 2850-2898]
T
[91 nt withheld, positions 2900-2990]
G
[124 nt withheld, positions 2992-3115]
CAGGTGGCACTTTTCGGGGAAATGTGCGCGGAACCCCTATTTGTTTATTTTTCTAAATACATTCAAATAT
GTATCCGCTCATGAGACAATAACCCTGATAAATGCTTCAATAATATTGAAAAAGGAAGAGTCCTGAGGCG
GAAAGAACCAGCTGTGGAATGTGTGTCAGTTAGGGTGTGGAAAGTCCCCAGGCTCCCCAGCAGGCAGAAG
TATGCAAAGCATGCATCTCAATTAGTCAGCAACCAGGTGTGGAAAGTCCCCAGGCTCCCCAGCAGGCAGA
AGTATGCAAAGCATGCATCTCAATTAGTCAGCAACCATAGTCCCGCCCCTAACTCCGCCCATCCCGCCCC
TAACTCCGCCCAGTTCCGCCCATTCTCCGCCCCATGGCTGACTAATTTTTTTTATTTATGCAGAGGCCGA
GGCCGCCTCGGCCTCTGAGCTATTCCAGAAGTAGTGAGGAGGCTTTTTTGGAGGCCTAGGCTTTTGCAAA
GATCGATCAAGAGACAGGATGAGGATCGTTTCGCATGATTGAACAAGATGGATTGCACGCAGGTTCTCCG
GCCGCTTGGGTGGAGAGGCTATTCGGCTATGACTGGGCACAACAGACAATCGGCTGCTCTGATGCCGCCG
TGTTCCGGCTGTCAGCGCAGGGGCGCCCGGTTCTTTTTGTCAAGACCGACCTGTCCGGTGCCCTGAATGA
ACTGCAAGACGAGGCAGCGCGGCTATCGTGGCTGGCCACGACGGGCGTTCCTTGCGCAGCTGTGCTCGAC
GTTGTCACTGAAGCGGGAAGGGACTGGCTGCTATTGGGCGAAGTGCCGGGGCAGGATCTCCTGTCATCTC
ACCTTGCTCCTGCCGAGAAAGTATCCATCATGGCTGATGCAATGCGGCGGCTGCATACGCTTGATCCGGC
TACCTGCCCATTCGACCACCAAGCGAAACATCGCATCGAGCGAGCACGTACTCGGATGGAAGCCGGTCTT
GTCGATCAGGATGATCTGGACGAAGAGCATCAGGGGCTCGCGCCAGCCGAACTGTTCGCCAGGCTCAAGG
CGAGCATGCCCGACGGCGAGGATCTCGTCGTGACCCATGGCGATGCCTGCTTGCCGAATATCATGGTGGA
AAATGGCCGCTTTTCTGGATTCATCGACTGTGGCCGGCTGGGTGTGGCGGACCGCTATCAGGACATAGCG
TTGGCTACCCGTGATATTGCTGAAGAGCTTGGCGGCGAATGGGCTGACCGCTTCCTCGTGCTTTACGGTA
TCGCCGCTCCCGATTCGCAGCGCATCGCCTTCTATCGCCTTCTTGACGAGTTCTTCTGAGCGGGACTCTG
GGGTTCGAAATGACCGACCAAGCGACGCCCAACCTGCCATCACGAGATTTCGATTCCACCGCCGCCTTCT
ATGAAAGGTTGGGCTTCGGAATCGTTTTCCGGGACGCCGGCTGGATGATCCTCCAGCGCGGGGATCTCAT
GCTGGAGTTCTTCGCCCACCCTAGGGGGAGGCTAACTGAAACACGGAAGGAGACAATACCGGAAGGAACC
CGCGCTATGACGGCAATAAAAAGACAGAATAAAACGCACGGTGTTGGGTCGTTTGTTCATAAACGCGGGG
TTCGGTCCCAGGGCTGGCACTCTGTCGATACCCCACCGAGACCCCATTGGGGCCAATACGCCCGCGTTTC
TTCCTTTTCCCCACCCCACCCCCCAAGTTCGGGTGAAGGCCCAGGGCTCGCAGCCAACGTCGGGGCGGCA
GGCCCTGCCATAGCCTCAGGTTACTCATATATACTTTAGATTGATTTAAAACTTCATTTTTAATTTAAAA
GGATCTAGGTGAAGATCCTTTTTGATAATCTCATGACCAAAATCCCTTAACGTGAGTTTTCGTTCCACTG
AGCGTCAGACCCCGTAGAAAAGATCAAAGGATCTTCTTGAGATCCTTTTTTTCTGCGCGTAATCTGCTGC
TTGCAAACAAAAAAACCACCGCTACCAGCGGTGGTTTGTTTGCCGGATCAAGAGCTACCAACTCTTTTTC
CGAAGGTAACTGGCTTCAGCAGAGCGCAGATACCAAATACTGTTCTTCTAGTGTAGCCGTAGTTAGGCCA
CCACTTCAAGAACTCTGTAGCACCGCCTACATACCTCGCTCTGCTAATCCTGTTACCAGTGGCTGCTGCC
AGTGGCGATAAGTCGTGTCTTACCGGGTTGGACTCAAGACGATAGTTACCGGATAAGGCGCAGCGGTCGG
GCTGAACGGGGGGTTCGTGCACACAGCCCAGCTTGGAGCGAACGACCTACACCGAACTGAGATACCTACA
GCGTGAGCTATGAGAAAGCGCCACGCTTCCCGAAGGGAGAAAGGCGGACAGGTATCCGGTAAGCGGCAGG
GTCGGAACAGGAGAGCGCACGAGGGAGCTTCCAGGGGGAAACGCCTGGTATCTTTATAGTCCTGTCGGGT
TTCGCCACCTCTGACTTGAGCGTCGATTTTTGTGATGCTCGTCAGGGGGGCGGAGCCTATGGAAAAACGC
CAGCAACGCGGCCTTTTTACGGTTCCTGGCCTTTTGCTGGCCTTTTGCTCACATGTTCTTTCCTGCGTTA
TCCCCTGATTCTGT
